Addgene plasmid #199016: pGL0_121 [ORI_BC_21]
Purpose: Level 0 part
Depositing lab: Charlie Gilbert & Nili Ostrov & Cultivarium Tools. Depositing organization: Cultivarium, Convergent Research. Publication: A scalable framework for high-throughput identification of functional origins of replication in non-model bacteria. Gilbert C, Brumwell SL, Crits-Christoph A, Kang SC, Martin-Moldes Z, Alsharif W, Esmurria A, Nguyen M-A, Lee HH, Ostrov N. bioRxiv 2023.05.19.541510 10.1101/2023.05.19.541510.
Backbone
  Vector backbone: pGLDV_17
  Vector type: Synthetic Biology
Growth in bacteria
  Bacterial resistance: Chloramphenicol, 25 μg/mL
  Growth temperature: 37°C
  Growth strain: E. coli Twist 10B
  Copy number: High Copy
Gene/Insert
  Gene/Insert name: ORI_BC_21
  Species: Synthetic
  Cloning method: Unknown
Terms and licenses: Academic/Nonprofit Terms; Industry Terms: Not Available to Industry
How to cite: pGL0_121 [ORI_BC_21] was a gift from Charlie Gilbert & Nili Ostrov & Cultivarium Tools (Addgene plasmid # 199016 ; http://n2t.net/addgene:199016 ; RRID:Addgene_199016)
