[The description below was written by a language model from this plasmid's Addgene catalogue record and pLannotate feature annotations shown in this document.]
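Description:
pGL0_121 [ORI_BC_21] is a small (about 2.3 kb) synthetic biology plasmid built on the pGLDV_17 backbone and catalogued as a "Level 0 part", meaning a basic storage vector that holds a single modular DNA element for later use in a hierarchical assembly scheme. It is maintained in E. coli at high copy number through a ColE1/pMB1/pUC-type origin of replication. Selection is with chloramphenicol, conferred by a cat (chloramphenicol acetyltransferase) gene driven by its native cat promoter and followed by the phage lambda t0 transcription terminator.

The stored part is ORI_BC_21, described as a synthetic sequence. The record does not define its content or size, and the automated annotation does not label any feature corresponding to it. The name, together with the associated work on high-throughput identification of functional origins of replication in non-model bacteria, suggests a barcode element used alongside origin parts, but this is an inference rather than a stated fact. The only other annotated elements are short remnants of a lac operator and of lacZα. These are probably leftovers of a lacZα screening cassette in the parent vector that was displaced when the part was inserted, although the cloning method is recorded as unknown. No expression cassette, tag or reporter is annotated. The plasmid is best understood as a source of a reusable component for assembling higher-level constructs within the depositors' origin-screening toolkit, rather than as a functional vector for direct use in a target organism.
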