Features (pLannotate 1.2.2; 6 found; start..end, strand, type, name):
    379..394     -  protein_bind   lac operator (fragment): The lac repressor binds to the lac operator to inhibit transcription in E. coli. This inhibition can be relieved by adding lactose or isopropyl-β-D-thiogalactopyranoside (IPTG). lac repressor encoded by lacI
    545..1133    -  rep_origin     ori: high-copy-number ColE1/pMB1/pBR322/pUC origin of replication
   1266..1360    -  terminator     lambda t0 terminator: transcription terminator from phage lambda
   1384..2040    -  CDS            cat: CAT_ECOLX - Experimental evidence at protein level: Swiss-Prot protein existence level 1. This enzyme is an effector of chloramphenicol resistance in bacteria. From Escherichia coli. This protein is used as a marker in many commonly used cloning vectors, such as pACYC184.
   2041..2143    -  promoter       cat promoter: promoter of the E. coli cat gene encoding chloramphenicol acetyltransferase
   2218..2261    -  CDS            lacZα (fragment): LacZα fragment of β-galactosidase; lacZ fragment
>Addgene plasmid #199016 | pGL0_121 [ORI_BC_21] | addgene full sequence | sequence record 397995 | Addgene NGS Result
CCGGAATCTATTGGCCTATGTCACTGAAACTATCCAAACACCCCATGTCGATACTGAACGTATCGACGCA
TACCTCCTTCCTTGAAAACGCACAATCAAGGTCTCGGTCAGGGTCACGCGTAGGACGCGTCGAGTAGGGT
TCGGATTAGAGTTCTCTCGCGTTCCGCAGCCACACGCCGTGTGAAGCTGGGGAGTGAGACCAGTCCTTAC
CTGAAGAATAAGTGTCAGCCAGTGTAACCCGATGAGGAACCCAAAAGGCGAACCGGGCCAGACAACCCGG
CGGTATCGCACTCAAAGCCGAGGCTAGGTGGAGGCTCAGTGATGATAAGTCTGCGATGGTGGATGCATGT
GTCATGGTCATAGCTGTTTCCTGTGTGAAATTGTTATCCGCTCAGAGGGCACAATCCTATTCCGCGCTAT
CCGACAATCTCCAAGACATTAGGTGGAGTTCAGTTCGGCGTATGGCATATGTCGCTGGAAAGAACATGTG
AGCAAAAGGCCAGCAAAAGGCCAGGAACCGTAAAAAGGCCGCGTTGCTGGCGTTTTTCCATAGGCTCCGC
CCCCCTGACGAGCATCACAAAAATCGACGCTCAAGTCAGAGGTGGCGAAACCCGACAGGACTATAAAGAT
ACCAGGCGTTTCCCCCTGGAAGCTCCCTCGTGCGCTCTCCTGTTCCGACCCTGCCGCTTACCGGATACCT
GTCCGCCTTTCTCCCTTCGGGAAGCGTGGCGCTTTCTCATAGCTCACGCTGTAGGTATCTCAGTTCGGTG
TAGGTCGTTCGCTCCAAGCTGGGCTGTGTGCACGAACCCCCCGTTCAGCCCGACCGCTGCGCCTTATCCG
GTAACTATCGTCTTGAGTCCAACCCGGTAAGACACGACTTATCGCCACTGGCAGCAGCCACTGGTAACAG
GATTAGCAGAGCGAGGTATGTAGGCGGTGCTACAGAGTTCTTGAAGTGGTGGCCTAACTACGGCTACACT
AGAAGAACAGTATTTGGTATCTGCGCTCTGCTGAAGCCAGTTACCTTCGGAAAAAGAGTTGGTAGCTCTT
GATCCGGCAAACAAACCACCGCTGGTAGCGGTGGTTTTTTTGTTTGCAAGCAGCAGATTACGCGCAGAAA
AAAAGGATCTCAAGAAGATCCTTTGATCTTTTCTACGGGGTCTGACGCTCTATTCAACAAAGCCGCCGTC
CCGTCAAGTCAGCGTAAATGGGTAGGGGGCTTCAAATCGTCCCCCCATACGATATAAGTTGTTACTAGTG
CTTGGATTCTCACCAATAAAAAACGCCCGGCGGCAACCGAGCGTTCTGAACAAATCCAGATGGAGTTCTG
AGGTCATTACTGGATCTATCAACAGGAGTCCAAGCGAGCTCGATATCAAATTACGCCCCGCCCTGCCACT
CATCGCAGTACTGTTGTAATTCATTAAGCATTCTGCCGACATGGAAGCCATCACAAACGGCATGATGAAC
CTGAATCGCCAGCGGCATCAGCACCTTGTCGCCTTGCGTATAATATTTGCCCATGGTGAAAACGGGGGCG
AAGAAGTTGTCCATATTGGCCACGTTTAAATCAAAACTGGTGAAACTCACCCAGGGATTGGCTGAGACGA
AAAACATATTCTCAATAAACCCTTTAGGGAAATAGGCCAGGTTTTCACCGTAACACGCCACATCTTGCGA
ATATATGTGTAGAAACTGCCGGAAATCGTCGTGGTATTCACTCCAGAGCGATGAAAACGTTTCAGTTTGC
TCATGGAAAACGGTGTAACAAGGGTGAACACTATCCCATATCACCAGCTCACCGTCTTTCATTGCCATAC
GAAATTCCGGATGAGCATTCATCAGGCGGGCAAGAATGTGAATAAAGGCCGGATAAAACTTGTGCTTATT
TTTCTTTACGGTCTTTAAAAAGGCCGTAATATCCAGCTGAACGGTCTGGTTATAGGTACATTGAGCAACT
GACTGAAATGCCTCAAAATGTTCTTTACGATGCCATTGGGATATATCAACGGTGGTATATCCAGTGATTT
TTTTCTCCATTTTAGCTTCCTTAGCTCCTGAAAATCTCGATAACTCAAAAAATACGCCCGGTAGTGATCT
TATTTCATTATGGTGAAAGTTGGAACCTCTTACGTGCCGATCAACGTCTCATTGATACCTGAAACAAAAC
CCATCGTACGGCCAAGGAAGTCTCCAATAACTGTGATCCACCACAAGCGCCAGGGTTTTCCCAGTCACGA
CGTTGTAAAACGACGGCCAGTCATGCATAATCCGCACGCATCTGGAATAAGGAAGTGCCATTCCGCCTGA
CCT
